Addgene plasmid #106128: pCfB5935
Purpose: (Empty Backbone) EasyCloneYALI system-based yeast integrative vector carrying loxP-flanked hygromycin-resistance marker, integration into Yarrowia lipolytica chromosomal location IntA_1, USER site for cloning, amp resistance
Depositing lab: Irina Borodina. Depositing organization: Danmarks Tekniske Universitet. Publication: EasyCloneYALI: CRISPR/Cas9-Based Synthetic Toolbox for Engineering of the Yeast Yarrowia lipolytica. Holkenbrink C, Dam MI, Kildegaard KR, Beder J, Dahlin J, Domenech Belda D, Borodina I. Biotechnol J. 2018 Jan 29. doi: 10.1002/biot.201700543. PubMed 29377615.
Backbone
  Vector backbone: Unknown
  Vector type: Yeast Expression
  Selectable markers: Hygromycin
Growth in bacteria
  Bacterial resistance: Ampicillin, 100 μg/mL
  Growth temperature: 37°C
  Growth strain: DH5alpha
  Copy number: High Copy
Gene/Insert
  Gene/Insert name: None
Terms and licenses: Academic/Nonprofit Terms; Industry Terms: Not Available to Industry
How to cite: pCfB5935 was a gift from Irina Borodina (Addgene plasmid # 106128 ; http://n2t.net/addgene:106128 ; RRID:Addgene_106128)
