[The description below was written by a language model from this plasmid's Addgene catalogue record and pLannotate feature annotations shown in this document.]
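Description:
pCfB5935 is an empty-backbone integrative vector from the EasyCloneYALI toolbox for engineering the oleaginous yeast Yarrowia lipolytica. It has no yeast replication origin among its annotated features and is meant to be inserted into the chromosome at a defined site designated IntA_1. In E. coli it is maintained as a high-copy plasmid through a ColE1/pUC-type origin and selected with ampicillin via the bla gene and its promoter. The parental backbone is recorded as unknown, and the sequenced record is about 7.7 kb.

The yeast-facing part consists of a hygromycin phosphotransferase gene (HygR) bracketed by two loxP sites in the same orientation. Transformants can therefore be selected on hygromycin, and Cre recombinase can later excise the marker so that it can be reused in further rounds of engineering. According to the catalogue entry, a USER cloning site accepts promoter–gene–terminator cassettes. This site, the IntA_1 homology arms and the promoter and terminator driving HygR are not individually annotated in the feature table and presumably lie in its unannotated stretches. The short match to S. cerevisiae HUL5 next to one loxP site is probably a similarity hit to Yarrowia genomic sequence, possibly within a homology arm, rather than a functional insert.

Other annotations appear to be backbone remnants. They include two minimal FRT sites flanking the bacterial segment, rrnB terminator fragments, a 5S rRNA segment, and tiny KanR and lacZα fragments. The vector is typically used to place expression cassettes stably at a characterised genomic locus for metabolic engineering of Y. lipolytica.
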