Features (pLannotate 1.2.2; 14 found; start..end, strand, type, name):
   1357..1791    -  CDS            HUL5 (fragment): HUL5_YEAST - Experimental evidence at protein level: Swiss-Prot protein existence level 1. Probable E3 ubiquitin-protein ligase which accepts ubiquitin from an E2 ubiquitin-conjugating enzyme in the form of a thioester and then directly transfers the ubiquitin to targeted substrates. Non essential. From Saccharomyces cerevisiae (strain ATCC 204508 / S288c) (Baker's yeast).
   1819..1852    -  protein_bind   loxP: Cre-mediated recombination occurs in the 8-bp core sequence (GCATACAT). Cre recombinase
   2861..3882    +  CDS            HygR (fragment): aminoglycoside phosphotransferase from E. coli; aph(4)-Ia; confers resistance to hygromycin
   4294..4327    -  protein_bind   loxP: Cre-mediated recombination occurs in the 8-bp core sequence (GCATACAT). Cre recombinase
   4910..4943    -  protein_bind   FRT (minimal): supports FLP-mediated excision but not integration (Turan and Bode, 2011) FLP recombinase from the Saccharomyces cerevisiae 2μ plasmid
   4987..5027    -  terminator     rrnB T1 terminator (fragment): transcription terminator T1 from the E. coli rrnB gene
   5029..5144    -  ncRNA          5S rRNA: Accession: RF00001 - 5S ribosomal RNA
   5175..5199    +  CDS            KanR (fragment): aminoglycoside phosphotransferase; aph(3')-Ia; confers resistance to kanamycin
   5229..5325    +  promoter       AmpR promoter (fragment): bla
   5328..6188    +  CDS            AmpR: β-lactamase; bla; confers resistance to ampicillin, carbenicillin, and related antibiotics
   6310..6898    +  rep_origin     ori: high-copy-number ColE1/pMB1/pBR322/pUC origin of replication
   7123..7140    +  terminator     rrnB T2 terminator (fragment): transcription terminator T2 from the E. coli rrnB gene
   7165..7184    -  CDS            lacZα (fragment): LacZα fragment of β-galactosidase; lacZ fragment
   7654..7687    +  protein_bind   FRT (minimal): supports FLP-mediated excision but not integration (Turan and Bode, 2011) FLP recombinase from the Saccharomyces cerevisiae 2μ plasmid
>Addgene plasmid #106128 | pCfB5935 | addgene full sequence | sequence record 206184 | Addgene NGS Result
GAATGCGTGCGATTTATTATCCCAAAAATACCCCACTCTCCATTATTTCCGACTGTGCAGATTCCCATAT
CAACCCAATCTCCATCAAAACACCGCAGCCAAACTCTGGCAAAAGTGCAACATGCGATACGGACACGGTG
GGCGGTGGGCATCGATCAACTGGCCGTAGGTGCATCTGGGCTGGAATTACCCCACAGTGCAGTGCTAAGC
AGTGGTGATGGAGGATATTGGGGGATGGAAGATATTGGGGGATGGAGGGAGAGGACTAGACCTCTCAGTA
ACAGTGCAAGCAGTACATGCAATACAAGTAACACCCACCAACACACGGACCAGACGAGACCAACCAACTG
CACAGCCCTACCAGGAAACGGCAGAGCTTGTGGACACAACAGACTGCGACAAGGGACCCGCTTTGCCAGT
GTGATGCAGGAACCATACTCTTTTCCTTTTTTCGGACAGCCGGCACACGAGCTTGACGATCAAACCATAT
CGGCCGAGTGCGACACGTGCAACGCTTACGCAACTAACATGAATGAATACGATATACATCAAAGACTATG
ATACGCAGTATTGCACACTGTACGAGTAAGGGCACTAGCCACTGCACTCAAGTGAAACCGTTGCCCGGGT
ACGAGTATGAGTATGTACAGTATGTTTAGTATTGTACTTGGACAATGCTTGTATCGTACATTCTCAAGTG
TCAAACATAAATATCCGTTGCTATATCCTCGCACCACCACGTAGCTCGCTATATCCCTGTGTTGAATCCA
TCCATCTTGGATTGCCAATTGTGCACACAGAACCGGGCACTCACTTCCCCATCCACACTTCAACGGAATG
CGTGCGATCGCGTGCATTCCTTCTGTTCGGAATCAACCTCAAGGTTAACGGCCACGATCCCCTCGTTGTT
ACTCTTGGTCAGCCCATTGTCGGTAACGCTGGCTTTGCTAACTGGGTCGATAAACTCTTCTTTGGCCAGG
AGAACCCCGATGTCTCCAAGGTGTCCAAAGACCGAAAGCTCTACCGAATCACCCACCGAGGAGATATCGT
CCCTCAAGTGCCCTTCTGGGACGGTTACCAGCACTGCTCTGGTGAGGTCTTTATTGACTGGCCCCTGATC
CACCCTCCTCTCTCCAACGTTGTCATGTGCCAGGGCCAGAGCAATAAACAGTGCTCTGCCGGTAACACTC
TGCTCCAGCAGGTCAATGTGATTGGAAACCATCTGCAGTACTTCGTCACCGAGGGTGTCTGTGGTATCTA
AGCTATTTATCACTCTTTACAACTTCTACCTCAACTATCTACTTTAATAAATGAATATCGTTTATTCTCT
ATGATTACTGTATATGCGTTCCTCTAAGACAAATCGAAACCAGCATGCGATCGAATGGCATACAAAAGTT
TCTTCCGAAGTTGATCAATGTCCTGATAGTCAGGCAGCTTGAGAAGATTGACACAGGTGGAGGCCGTAGG
GAACCGATCAACCTGTCTACCAGCGTTACGAATGGCAAATGACGGGTTCAAAGCCTTGAATCCTTGCAAT
GGTGCCTTGGATACTGATGTCACAAACTTAAGAAGCAGCCGCTTGTCCTCTTCCTCGAAACTCTCAAACA
CAGTCCAGAAGTCCTTTATAGTTTGATCTGTATCCAGATAGCCTCCGTAATTGGTGTGTGTCTTCAAATC
CCAGACGTCCACATTGGCATGTCCTCCACTGATAAGCATTTGAAGTTCATCTGCGTTGAACATTGAGACC
CACGAAGGGTCAATGAGCTGGTATAGACCGCCCAAGAATGCATCTGAGAACAGCTGAAGCTTCGTACGAT
AACTTCGTATAATGTATGCTATACGAAGTTATAAGGAGTTTGGCGCCCGTTTTTTCGAGCCCCACACGTT
TCGGTGAGTATGAGCGGCGGCAGATTCGAGCGTTTCCGGTTTCCGCGGCTGGACGAGAGCCCATGATGGG
GGCTCCCACCACCAGCAATCAGGGCCCTGATTACACACCCACCTGTAATGTCATGCTGTTCATCGTGGTT
AATGCTGCTGTGTGCTGTGTGTGTGTGTTGTTTGGCGCTCATTGTTGCGTTATGCAGCGTACACCACAAT
ATTGGAAGCTTATTAGCCTTTCTATTTTTTCGTTTGCAAGGCTTAACAACATTGCTGTGGAGAGGGATGG
GGATATGGAGGCCGCTGGAGGGAGTCGGAGAGGCGTTTTGGAGCGGCTTGGCCTGGCGCCCAGCTCGCGA
AACGCACCTAGGACCCTTTGGCACGCCGAAATGTGCCACTTTTCAGTCTAGTAACGCCTTACCTACGTCA
TTCCATGCATGCATGTTTGCGCCTTTTTTCCCTTGCCCTTGATCGCCACACAGTACAGTGCACTGTACAG
TGGAGGTTTTGGGGGGGTCTTAGATGGGAGCTAAAAGCGGCCTAGCGGTACACTAGTGGGATTGTATGGA
GTGGCATGGAGCCTAGGTGGAGCCTGACAGGACGCACGACCGGCTAGCCCGTGACAGACGATGGGTGGCT
CCTGTTGTCCACCGCGTACAAATGTTTGGGCCAAAGTCTTGTCAGCCTTGCTTGCGAACCTAATTCCCAA
TTTTGTCACTTCGCACCCCCATTGATCGAGCCCTAACCCCTGCCCATCAGGCAATCCAATTAAGCTCGCA
TTGTCTGCCTTGTTTAGTTTGGCTCCTGCCCGTTTCGGCGTCCACTTGCACAAACACAAACAAGCATTAT
ATATAAGGCTCGTCTCTCCCTCCCAACCACACTCACTTTTTTGCCCGTCTTCCCTTGCTAACACAAAAGT
CAAGAACACAAACAACCACCCCAACCCCCTTACACACAAGACATATCTACAGCAATGGGTAAAAAGCCTG
AACTCACCGCGACGTCTGTCGAGAAGTTTCTGATCGAAAAGTTCGACAGCGTCTCCGACCTGATGCAGCT
CTCGGAGGGCGAAGAATCTCGTGCTTTCAGCTTCGATGTAGGAGGGCGTGGATATGTCCTGCGGGTAAAT
AGCTGCGCCGATGGTTTCTACAAAGATCGTTATGTTTATCGGCACTTTGCATCGGCCGCGCTCCCGATTC
CGGAAGTGCTTGACATTGGGGAATTCAGCGAGAGCCTGACCTATTGCATCTCCCGCCGTGCACAGGGTGT
CACGTTGCAAGACCTGCCTGAAACCGAACTGCCCGCTGTTCTGCAGCCGGTCGCGGAGGCAATGGATGCC
ATTGCTGCGGCCGATCTTAGCCAGACGAGCGGGTTCGGCCCATTCGGACCGCAAGGAATCGGTCAATACA
CTACATGGCGTGATTTCATATGCGCGATTGCTGATCCCCATGTGTATCACTGGCAAACTGTGATGGACGA
CACCGTCAGTGCGTCCGTCGCGCAGGCTCTCGATGAGCTGATGCTTTGGGCCGAGGACTGCCCCGAAGTC
CGGCACCTCGTGCACGCGGATTTCGGCTCCAACAATGTCCTGACGGACAATGGCCGCATAACAGCGGTCA
TTGACTGGAGCGAGGCGATGTTCGGGGATTCCCAATACGAGGTCGCCAACATCTTCTTCTGGAGGCCGTG
GTTGGCTTGTATGGAGCAGCAGACGCGCTACTTCGAGCGGAGGCATCCGGAGCTTGCAGGATCGCCGCGG
CTCCGGGCGTATATGCTCCGCATTGGTCTTGACCAACTCTATCAGAGCTTGGTTGACGGCAATTTCGATG
ATGCAGCTTGGGCGCAGGGTCGATGCGACGCAATCGTCCGATCCGGAGCCGGGACTGTCGGGCGTACACA
AATCGCCCGCAGAAGCGCGGCCGTCTGGACCGATGGCTGTGTAGAAGTACTCGCCGATAGTGGAAACCGA
CGCCCCAGCACTCGTCCGAGGGCAAAGGAATAACCCCACGTTGCCGGTCTTGCCTCCTACTACCTGTCCA
TCAATGACGAGGTTCTCACCCCTGCCCAGGTCGAAGCTCTTATTACTGAGTCCAACACCGGTGTTCTTCC
CACCACCAACCTCAAGGGCTCTCCCAACGCTGTTGCCTACAACGGTGTTGGCATTTAGGCAATTAACAGA
TAGTTTGCCGGTGATAATTCTCTTAACCTCCCACACTCCTTTGACATAACGATTTATGTAACGAAACTGA
AATTTGACCAGATATTGTTGTAAATAGAAAATCTGGCTTGTAGGTGGCAAAATCCCGTCTTTGTTCATCA
ATTCCCTCTGTGACTACTCGTCATCCCTTTATGTTCGACTGTCGTATTTTTATTTTCCATACATACGCAA
GTGAGATGCCCGTGTCCGAATTCATAACTTCGTATAATGTATGCTATACGAAGTTATGTGATATCAGATC
CACTAGTGGCCTGGGGCTGGCGTGTGAAGGAGCATGTGCAAAGGGCCGCGCAGACTTGTGGAGTGCTGCC
GTACGAGTATCGGTGTACGACAAGGTGGTTTGTACAAGGTGGTTTGTACCGTCGGACATGATCATCTGTA
CCTTGGCGTACTGTACTTGTACAACCACTTGGTGATCAGATATAACCTAACAGACTAATCGACCGAGGCA
TTCATACTCACCCGAACCAGCCTAAACGAGATAACCCCCACAGTTGGCCGTTAGGTTAGAGTCTTGTTCG
GTTCTTGGGTTCTTCAGCTTTTGTTTTTCCGCTGCCCGTCATTGTCTTCTCTTTCTTTGTGCTCCAAACC
TTTCGCCAGGGCCTGGACGGATGCCGTATTCAAACAGGTTCATGTATGGAAATGACTTTGGATACGGCCT
TGGATACGACCTTGGATACGACCTTGGATACGACCTTGGATACGACGTCGGCTGCGATTACGTGCAGAGG
GAGAGCTACATGTTCCATGTGCGATGCCGTGAGAGGTCTGATCGCGTGCATTCGCGGCCGCATTTAAATC
CCCACTTCAGAAGTTCCTATACTTTCTAGAGAATAGGAACTTCACTATAGAGTCGAATAAGGGCGACACC
CCATAATTAGCCCGGGCGAAAGGCCCAGTCTTTCGACTGAGCCTTTCGTTTTATTTGATGCCTGGCAGTT
CCCTACTCTCGCATGGGGAGTCCCCACACTACCATCGGCGCTACGGCGTTTCACTTCTGAGTTCGGCATG
GGGTCAGGTGGGACCACCGCGCTACTGCCGCCAGGCAAACAAGGGGTGTTATGAGCCATATTCAGGTATA
AATGGGCTCGCGATAATGTTCAGAATTGGTTAATTGGTTGTAACACTGACCCCTATTTGTTTATTTTTCT
AAATACATTCAAATATGTATCCGCTCATGAGACAATAACCCTGATAAATGCTTCAATAATATTGAAAAAG
GAAGAATATGAGTATTCAACATTTCCGTGTCGCCCTTATTCCCTTTTTTGCGGCATTTTGCCTTCCTGTT
TTTGCTCACCCAGAAACGCTGGTGAAAGTAAAAGATGCTGAAGATCAGTTGGGTGCACGAGTGGGTTACA
TCGAACTGGATCTCAACAGCGGTAAGATCCTTGAGAGTTTTCGCCCCGAAGAACGTTTTCCAATGATGAG
CACTTTTAAAGTTCTGCTATGTGGCGCGGTATTATCCCGTATTGACGCCGGGCAAGAGCAACTCGGTCGC
CGCATACACTATTCTCAGAATGACTTGGTTGAGTACTCACCAGTCACAGAAAAGCATCTTACGGATGGCA
TGACAGTAAGAGAATTATGCAGTGCTGCCATAACCATGAGTGATAACACTGCGGCCAACTTACTTCTGAC
AACGATCGGAGGACCGAAGGAGCTAACCGCTTTTTTGCACAACATGGGGGATCATGTAACTCGCCTTGAT
CGTTGGGAACCGGAGCTGAATGAAGCCATACCAAACGACGAGCGTGACACCACGATGCCTGTAGCGATGG
CAACAACGTTGCGCAAACTATTAACTGGCGAACTACTTACTCTAGCTTCCCGGCAACAATTAATAGACTG
GATGGAGGCGGATAAAGTTGCAGGACCACTTCTGCGCTCGGCCCTTCCGGCTGGCTGGTTTATTGCTGAT
AAATCCGGAGCCGGTGAGCGTGGTTCTCGCGGTATCATCGCAGCGCTGGGGCCAGATGGTAAGCCCTCCC
GTATCGTAGTTATCTACACGACGGGGAGTCAGGCAACTATGGATGAACGAAATAGACAGATCGCTGAGAT
AGGTGCCTCACTGATTAAGCATTGGTAAGCAGAGCATTACGCTGACTTGACGGGACGGCGCAAGCTCATG
ACCAAAATCCCTTAACGTGAGTTACGCGCGCGTCGTTCCACTGAGCGTCAGACCCCGTAGAAAAGATCAA
AGGATCTTCTTGAGATCCTTTTTTTCTGCGCGTAATCTGCTGCTTGCAAACAAAAAAACCACCGCTACCA
GCGGTGGTTTGTTTGCCGGATCAAGAGCTACCAACTCTTTTTCCGAAGGTAACTGGCTTCAGCAGAGCGC
AGATACCAAATACTGTTCTTCTAGTGTAGCCGTAGTTAGCCCACCACTTCAAGAACTCTGTAGCACCGCC
TACATACCTCGCTCTGCTAATCCTGTTACCAGTGGCTGCTGCCAGTGGCGATAAGTCGTGTCTTACCGGG
TTGGACTCAAGACGATAGTTACCGGATAAGGCGCAGCGGTCGGGCTGAACGGGGGGTTCGTGCACACAGC
CCAGCTTGGAGCGAACGACCTACACCGAACTGAGATACCTACAGCGTGAGCTATGAGAAAGCGCCACGCT
TCCCGAAGGGAGAAAGGCGGACAGGTATCCGGTAAGCGGCAGGGTCGGAACAGGAGAGCGCACGAGGGAG
CTTCCAGGGGGAAACGCCTGGTATCTTTATAGTCCTGTCGGGTTTCGCCACCTCTGACTTGAGCGTCGAT
TTTTGTGATGCTCGTCAGGGGGGCGGAGCCTATGGAAAAACGCCAGCAACGCGGCCTTTTTACGGTTCCT
GGCCTTTTGCTGGCCTTTTGCTCACATGTTCTTTCCTGCGTTATCCCCTGATTCTGTGGATAACCGTATT
ACCGCCTTTGAGTGAGCTGATACCGCTCGCCGCAGCCGAACGACCGAGCGCAGCGAGTCAGTGAGCGAGG
AAGCGGAAGGCGAGAGTAGGGAACTGCCAGGCATCAAACTAAGCAGAAGGCCCCTGACGGATGGCCTTTT
TGCGTTTCTACAAACTCTTTCTGTGTTGTAAAACGACGGCCAGTCTTAAGCTCGGGCCCCCTGGGCGGTT
CTGATAACGAGTAATCGTTAATCCGCAAATAACGTAAAAACCCGCTTCGGCGGGTTTTTTTATGGGGGGA
GTTTAGGGAAAGAGCATTTGTCAGAATATTTAAGGGCGCCTGTCACTTTGCTTGATATATGAGAATTATT
TAACCTTATAAATGAGAAAAAAGCAACGCACTTTAAATAAGATACGTTGCTTTTTCGATTGATGAACACC
TATAATTAAACTATTCATCTATTATTTATGATTTTTTGTATATACAATATTTCTAGTTTGTTAAAGAGAA
TTAAGAAAATAAATCTCGAAAATAATAAAGGGAAAATCAGTTTTTGATATCAAAATTATACATGTCAACG
ATAATACAAAATATAATACAAACTATAAGATGTTATCAGTATTTATTATGCATTTAGAATAAATTTTGTG
TCGCCCTTATTCGACTCACTATAGAAGTTCCTATTCTCTAGAAAGTATAGGAACTTCACTTCATTTTATT
TAAATTTGCGGCCGC
